>Addgene plasmid #235277 | EF1a-mRuby2(miR.FF5)-TS.FF5x1-bGH | addgene full sequence | sequence record 474207 | Addgene NGS Result
CGCTAGTAGACTGCAGGTGGGCCCGAGCTTAAGTAACTAACTAACAGGAAGAGTTTGTAGAAACGCAAAA
AGGCCATCCGTCAGGATGGCCTTCTGCTTAGTTTGATGCCTGGCAGTTTATGGCGGGCGTCCTGCCCGCC
ACCCTCCGGGCCGTTGCTTCACAACGTTCAAATCCGCTCCCGGCGGATTTGTCCTACTCAGGAGAGCGTT
CACCGACAAACAACAGATAAAACGAAAGGCCCAGTCTTCCGACTGAGCCTTTCGTTTTATTTGATGCCTG
GCAGTTCCCTACTCTCGCTTAGTAGTTAGACGTCCCCGAGATCCATGCTAGCGGTAATACGGTTATCCAC
AGAATCAGGGGATAACGCAGGAAAGAACATGTGAGCAAAAGGCCAGCAAAAGGCCAGGAACCGTAAAAAG
GCCGCGTTGCTGGCGTTTTTCCATAGGCTCCGCCCCCCTGACGAGCATCACAAAAATCGACGCTCAAGTC
AGAGGTGGCGAAACCCGACAGGACTATAAAGATACCAGGCGTTTCCCCCTGGAAGCTCCCTCGTGCGCTC
TCCTGTTCCGACCCTGCCGCTTACCGGATACCTGTCCGCCTTTCTCCCTTCGGGAAGCGTGGCGCTTTCT
CATAGCTCACGCTGTAGGTATCTCAGTTCGGTGTAGGTCGTTCGCTCCAAGCTGGGCTGTGTGCACGAAC
CCCCCGTTCAGCCCGACCGCTGCGCCTTATCCGGTAACTATCGTCTTGAGTCCAACCCGGTAAGACACGA
CTTATCGCCACTGGCAGCAGCCACTGGTAACAGGATTAGCAGAGCGAGGTATGTAGGCGGTGCTACAGAG
TTCTTGAAGTGGTGGCCTAACTACGGCTACACTAGAAGAACAGTATTTGGTATCTGCGCTCTGCTGAAGC
CAGTTACCTTCGGAAAAAGAGTTGGTAGCTCTTGATCCGGCAAACAAACCACCGCTGGTAGCGGTGGTTT
TTTTGTTTGCAAGCAGCAGATTACGCGCAGAAAAAAAGGATCTCAAGAAGATCCTTTGATCTTTTCTACG
GGGTCTGACGCTCAGTGGAACGGGGCCCAATCTGAATAATGTTACAACCAATTAACCAATTCTGATTAGA
AAAACTCATCGAGCATCAAATGAAACTGCAATTTATTCATATCAGGATTATCAATACCATATTTTTGAAA
AAGCCGTTTCTGTAATGAAGGAGAAAACTCACCGAGGCAGTTCCATAGGATGGCAAGATCCTGGTATCGG
TCTGCGATTCCGACTCGTCCAACATCAATACAACCTATTAATTTCCCCTCGTCAAAAATAAGGTTATCAA
GTGAGAAATCACCATGAGTGACGACTGAATCCGGTGAGAATGGCAAAAGTTTATGCATTTCTTTCCAGAC
TTGTTCAACAGGCCAGCCATTACGCTCGTCATCAAAATCACTCGCATCAACCAAACCGTTATTCATTCGT
GATTGCGCCTGAGCTAGACGAAATACGCGATCGCTGTTAAAAGGACAATTACAAACAGGAATCGAATGCA
ACCGGCGCAGGAACACTGCCAGCGCATCAACAATATTTTCACCTGAATCAGGATATTCTTCTAATACCTG
GAATGCTGTTTTTCCGGGGATCGCAGTGGTGAGTAACCATGCATCACCAGGAGTACGGATAAAATGCTTG
ATGGTCGGAAGAGGCATAAATTCCGTCAGCCAGTTTAGTCTGACCATCTCATCTGTAACATCATTGGCAA
CGCTACCTTTGCCATGTTTCAGAAACAACTCTGGCGCATCGGGCTTCCCATACAAGCGATAGATTGTCGC
ACCTGATTGCCCGACATTATCGCGAGCCCATTTATACCCATATAAATCAGCATCCATGTTGGAATTTAAT
CGCGGCCTCGACGTTTCCCGTTGAATATGGCTCATAACACCCCTTGTATTACTGTTTATGTAAGCAGACA
GTTTTATTGTTCATGATGATATATTTTTATCTTGTGCAATGTAACATCAGAGATTTTGAGACACGGGCAC
CTGCAGTCTTCGTACTGCTCCGGTGCCCGTCAGTGGGCAGAGCGCACATCGCCCACAGTCCCCGAGAAGT
TGGGGGGAGGGGTCGGCAATTGAACCGGTGCCTAGAGAAGGTGGCGCGGGGTAAACTGGGAAAGTGATGT
CGTGTACTGGCTCCGCCTTTTTCCCGAGGGTGGGGGAGAACCGTATATAAGTGCAGTAGTCGCCGTGAAC
GTTCTTTTTCGCAACGGGTTTGCCGCCAGAACACAGGTAAGTGCCGTGTGTGGTTCCCGCGGGCCTGGCC
TCTTTACGGGTTATGGCCCTTGCGTGCCTTGAATTACTTCCACGCCCCTGGCTGCAGTACGTGATTCTTG
ATCCCGAGCTTCGGGTTGGAAGTGGGTGGGAGAGTTCGAGGCCTTGCGCTTAAGGAGCCCCTTCGCCTCG
TGCTTGAGTTGAGGCCTGGCTTGGGCGCTGGGGCCGCCGCGTGCGAATCTGGTGGCACCTTCGCGCCTGT
CTCGCTGCTTTCGATAAGTCTCTAGCCATTTAAAATTTTTGATGACCTGCTGCGACGCTTTTTTTCTGGC
AAGATAGTCTTGTAAATGCGGGCCAAGATCTGCACACTGGTATTTCGGTTTTTGGGGCCGCGGGCGGCGA
CGGGGCCCGTGCGTCCCAGCGCACATGTTCGGCGAGGCGGGGCCTGCGAGCGCGGCCACCGAGAATCGGA
CGGGGGTAGTCTCAAGCTGGCCGGCCTGCTCTGGTGCCTGGCCTCGCGCCGCCGTGTATCGCCCCGCCCT
GGGCGGCAAGGCTGGCCCGGTCGGCACCAGTTGCGTGAGCGGAAAGATGGCCGCTTCCCGGCCCTGCTGC
AGGGAGCTCAAAATGGAGGACGCGGCGCTCGGGAGAGCGGGCGGGTGAGTCACCCACACAAAGGAAAAGG
GCCTTTCCGTCCTCAGCCGTCGCTTCATGTGACTCCACGGAGTACCGGGCGCCGTCCAGGCACCTCGATT
AGTTCTCGAGCTTTTGGAGTACGTCGTCTTTAGGTTGGGGGGAGGGGTTTTATGCGATGGAGTTTCCCCA
CACTGAGTGGGTGGAGACTGAAGTTAGGCCAGCTTGGCACTTGATGTAATTCTCCTTGGAATTTGCCCTT
TTTGAGTTTGGATCTTGGTTCATTCTCAAGCCTCAGACAGTGGTTCAAAGTTTTTTTCTTCCATTTCAGG
TGTCGTGAGAGCTCGTTTAGTGAACCGTCAGATCGCCTGGAGACGCCATCCACGCTGTAATGGCCACCAT
GGTGTCTAAGGGCGAAGAGCTGATCAAGGAAAATATGCGTATGAAGGTGAGTATGTGCTCGCTTCGGCAG
CACATATACTATGTTTGAATGAGGCTTCAGTACTTTACAGAATCGTTGCCTGCACATCTTGGAAACACTT
GCTGGGATTACTTCTTCAGGTTAACCCAACAGAAGGCTCGAGTGCTGTTGACAGTGAGCGAAGCACTCTG
ATTTGACAATTATAGTGAAGCCACAGATGTATAATTGTCAAATCAGAGTGCTTTGCCTACTGCCTCGGAG
AATTCAAGGGGCTACTTTAGGAGCAATTATCTTGTTTACTAAAACTGAATACCTTGCTATCTCTTTGATA
CATTTTTACAAAGCTGAATTAAAATGGTATAAATTAAATCACTTTTTTCAATTGTTTCCTTTTTTTTCCT
CAGGTGGTCATGGAAGGTTCGGTCAACGGCCACCAATTCAAATGCACAGGTGAAGGAGAAGGCAATCCGT
ACATGGGAACTCAAACCATGAGGATCAAAGTCATCGAGGGAGGACCCCTGCCATTTGCCTTTGACATTCT
TGCCACGTCGTTCATGTATGGCAGCCGTACTTTTATCAAGTACCCGAAAGGCATTCCTGATTTCTTTAAA
CAGTCCTTTCCTGAGGGTTTTACTTGGGAAAGAGTTACGAGATACGAAGATGGTGGAGTCGTCACCGTCA
TGCAGGACACCAGCCTTGAGGATGGCTGTCTCGTTTACCACGTCCAAGTCAGAGGGGTAAACTTTCCCTC
CAATGGTCCCGTGATGCAGAAGAAGACCAAGGGTTGGGAGCCTAATACAGAGATGATGTATCCAGCAGAT
GGTGGTCTGAGGGGATACACTCATATGGCACTGAAAGTTGATGGTGGTGGCCATCTGTCTTGCTCTTTCG
TAACAACTTACAGGTCAAAAAAGACCGTCGGGAACATCAAGATGCCCGGTATCCATGCCGTTGATCACCG
CCTGGAAAGGTTAGAGGAAAGTGACAATGAAATGTTCGTAGTACAACGCGAACACGCAGTTGCCAAGTTC
GCCGGGCTTGGTGGTGGGATGGACGAGCTGTACAAGTAACAACAAGCTTAAGCACTCTGATTTGACAATT
ACCTAGGAGGAGTTGCACCTGTGCCTTCTAGTTGCCAGCCATCTGTTGTTTGCCCCTCCCCCGTGCCTTC
CTTGACCCTGGAAGGTGCCACTCCCACTGTCCTTTCCTAATAAAATGAGGAAATTGCATCGCATTGTCTG
AGTAGGTGTCATTCTATTCTGGGGGGTGGGGTGGGGCAGGACAGCAAGGGGGAGGATTGGGAAGACAATA
GCAGGCATGCTGGGGATGCGGTGGGCTCTATGG
Features (pLannotate 1.2.2; 13 found; start..end, strand, type, name):
     68..95      -  terminator     rrnB T2 terminator: transcription terminator T2 from the E. coli rrnB gene
    227..270     +  terminator     rrnB T1 terminator: Escherichia coli rrnB; transcription terminator T1 from the E. coli rrnB gene
    438..1026    -  rep_origin     ori: high-copy-number ColE1/pMB1/pBR322/pUC origin of replication
   1116..1925    -  CDS            KanR: aminoglycoside phosphotransferase; aph(3')-Ia; confers resistance to kanamycin in bacteria or G418 (Geneticin®) in eukaryotes
   2065..2276    +  promoter       EF-1α core promoter: core promoter for human elongation factor EF-1α
   2277..2390    +  intron         EF-1α intron A (fragment): intron upstream of the start codon of human EF-1α
   3016..3219    +  intron         EF-1α intron A: truncated intron upstream of the start codon of human EF-1α
   3228..3262    +  promoter       TRE3GV promoter (fragment): 3rd-generation Tet-responsive promoter that can be activated by binding of Tet-On® 3G, optimized for retroviral and lentiviral vectors
   3289..3345    +  CDS            mRuby2 (fragment): mRuby2 is a basic (constitutively fluorescent) red fluorescent protein published in 2012, derived from Entacmaea quadricolor. It has moderate acid sensitivity.
   3375..3468    +  ncRNA          5' miR-30a: sequence upstream of the 71-nt precursor of the human miR-30a microRNA (Zeng et al., 2002) miRNA
   3573..3685    +  ncRNA          3' miR-30a: sequence downstream of the 71-nt precursor of the human miR-30a microRNA (Zeng et al., 2002) miRNA
   3712..4376    +  CDS            mRuby2 (fragment): monomeric red fluorescent protein derived from mRuby, with improved photophysical properties (Lam et al., 2012)
   4429..4653    +  polyA_signal   bGH poly(A) signal: bovine growth hormone polyadenylation signal
