[The description below was written by a language model from this plasmid's Addgene catalogue record and pLannotate feature annotations shown in this document.]
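Description:
EF1a-mRuby2(miR.FF5)-TS.FF5x1-bGH is a compact mammalian expression plasmid (about 4.7 kb) built by Golden Gate assembly in the pShip.USI (upstream inverted) backbone for synthetic biology work. It is maintained in bacteria through a high-copy ColE1/pUC-type origin and a kanamycin resistance gene (aph(3')-Ia). These sit on the opposite strand from the mammalian cassette and are flanked by rrnB T1 and T2 transcription terminators, which insulate the bacterial and mammalian portions from each other.

The payload is a single transcription unit implementing a ComMAND closed-loop circuit. The human EF1a promoter, with its core promoter and intron A, drives the red fluorescent protein mRuby2 from Entacmaea quadricolor. The feature table shows the mRuby2 coding sequence split into a short 5' fragment and a longer 3' fragment. Between them lie miR-30a 5' and 3' flanking sequences, consistent with a miR-30a-scaffolded synthetic microRNA, miR-FF5, embedded within the reporter gene, presumably in an intron, though no such intron is annotated. The construct name indicates one copy of the FF5 target site (TS.FF5x1) downstream of the coding sequence, in the unannotated gap before the bovine growth hormone polyadenylation signal. Each transcript therefore both produces the microRNA and carries its target, so the microRNA represses its own mRNA. This feedback arrangement is intended to buffer output against variation in gene dosage. A short hit to a TRE3GV promoter fragment just upstream of the coding sequence is probably only a shared leader sequence, since the record gives no sign of Tet regulation.

According to the record, the plasmid serves as the closed-loop configuration for regulating mRuby2 with miR-FF5, and mRuby2 fluorescence reports circuit output in mammalian cells.
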