Addgene plasmid #235277: EF1a-mRuby2(miR.FF5)-TS.FF5x1-bGH
Purpose: ComMAND closed-loop circuit regulating mRuby2 with miR-FF5
Depositing lab: Kate Galloway. Depositing organization: Massachusetts Institute of Technology. Publication: Model-guided design of microRNA-based gene circuits supports precise dosage of transgenic cargoes into diverse primary cells. Love KS, Johnstone CP, Peterman EL, Gaglione S, Birnbaum ME, Galloway KE. Cell Syst. 2025 Apr 22:101269. doi: 10.1016/j.cels.2025.101269. PubMed 40300600.
Backbone
  Vector backbone: pShip.USI (upstream inverted)
  Backbone manufacturer: Galloway lab
  Backbone size w/o insert (bp): 2046
  Vector type: Mammalian Expression, Synthetic Biology
Growth in bacteria
  Bacterial resistance: Kanamycin, 50 μg/mL
  Growth temperature: 30°C
  Growth strain: NEB Stable
  Copy number: High Copy
Gene/Insert
  Gene/Insert name: mRuby2
  Species: Entacmaea quadricolor
  Insert size (bp): 711
  Promoter: EF1a (human EF1a)
  Cloning method: Golden Gate
  Sequencing primers: 5′ CATCAGAGATTTTGAGACAC; 3′ gcgtttctacaaactcttcc
Resource information
  A portion of this plasmid was derived from a plasmid made by: Addgene #90236
Terms and licenses: Academic/Nonprofit Terms; Industry Terms: Not Available to Industry
Depositor comments: Alt name: pKG3148 ; Please visit https://doi.org/10.1101/2024.06.25.600629 for bioRxiv preprint.
How to cite: EF1a-mRuby2(miR.FF5)-TS.FF5x1-bGH was a gift from Kate Galloway (Addgene plasmid # 235277 ; http://n2t.net/addgene:235277 ; RRID:Addgene_235277)
